Addgene plasmid #37460: pNCMV 8E6
Purpose: Expression of HPV 8E6 in mammalian cells
Depositing lab: Karl Munger. Depositing organization: Brigham and Women's Hospital. Publication: Activation of cap dependent translation by mucosal Human Papillomavirus E6 proteins is dependent on the integrity of the LXXLL binding motif. Spangle J, Ghosh-Choudhury N, Munger K. J Virol. 2012 May 2. 10.1128/JVI.00487-12 PubMed 22553330.
Backbone
  Vector backbone: CMV bam neo
  Backbone size w/o insert (bp): 6550
  Total vector size (bp): 7100
  Modifications to backbone: Flag/HA tag-containing linker added at BamHI site.
  Vector type: Mammalian Expression
  Selectable markers: Neomycin (select with G418)
Growth in bacteria
  Bacterial resistance: Ampicillin, 100 μg/mL
  Growth temperature: 37°C
  Growth strain: DH5alpha
  Copy number: High Copy
Gene/Insert
  Gene/Insert name: HPV 8E6 (alt names: 8E6; E6)
  Species: HPV
  Insert size (bp): 542
  GenBank ID: AAD47251.1 Uniprot: P06428
  Promoter: CMV
  Tag / fusion protein: Flag (N terminal on backbone); HA (N terminal on backbone)
  Cloning method: Restriction Enzyme; 5′ cloning site BamHI (not destroyed); 3′ cloning site BamHI (destroyed during cloning)
  Sequencing primers: 5′ Bglob_intron_F (ctggtcatcatcctgccttt)
Terms and licenses: Academic/Nonprofit Terms; Industry Terms: Not Available to Industry
Depositor comments: The 8E6 template was given to us by Harold Pfister who originally cloned the HPV8 genome. (J. Virology 1986, Pfister H. et al.)
How to cite: pNCMV 8E6 was a gift from Karl Munger (Addgene plasmid # 37460 ; http://n2t.net/addgene:37460 ; RRID:Addgene_37460)
