[The description below was written by a language model from this plasmid's Addgene catalogue record.]
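Description:
pNCMV 8E6 is a mammalian expression plasmid of about 7.1 kb that drives production of the E6 protein of human papillomavirus type 8. It is built on the CMV bam neo backbone (about 6.55 kb without insert), which the depositors modified by placing a linker encoding Flag and HA epitope tags at the BamHI cloning site. The 542 bp HPV8 E6 coding fragment was inserted by restriction cloning at BamHI; the 5′ site was retained and the 3′ site was destroyed. As a result, E6 is expressed as a fusion carrying both Flag and HA tags at its N terminus. The recommended sequencing primer anneals in a beta-globin intron, suggesting that such an intron lies upstream of the insert, although the record does not list it as a feature.

Transcription is controlled by the CMV promoter, a strong constitutive promoter active in a wide range of mammalian cell types. The plasmid is maintained at high copy number in E. coli under ampicillin selection. A neomycin resistance marker allows G418 selection of transfected mammalian cells, so the construct can be used for stable line generation as well as transient expression. The origin of replication and polyadenylation signals are not stated, and no feature table was provided.

The dual epitope tag allows detection of E6 by immunoblotting and its recovery by single or sequential affinity purification, which helps identify cellular binding partners. The associated publication examined activation of cap-dependent translation by mucosal HPV E6 proteins and its dependence on the LXXLL binding motif, so this construct likely served for comparison among E6 proteins of different HPV types.
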