>Addgene plasmid #37460 | pNCMV 8E6 | depositor partial sequence | sequence record 47245 | Tag and insert
ATGGACTACAAGGATGACGATGACAAGCTCGATGGAGGATACCCATACGATGTTCCAGATTACGCTGATA
TCGGATCCGACGGGCAGGACAAGGCTTCATATTTAGACACTAATAAGGACGAGCTACCCTCTACTATTAA
AGAGTTAGCTGCGGCTTTAGGTATTCCATTGCAGGACTGTTTAGTACCGTGCAACTTTTGTGGTAACTTT
TTGGATTTCTTAGAACTGTGTGAGTTTGACAAAAAGAGACTGTGCCTAATTTGGAAAAATTACGTTGTTA
CTGCGTGTTGTCGTTGTTGTTGTGTAGCAACCGCAACGTTTGAATTTAATGAATATTATGAGCAAACTGT
GCTAGGCAGAGATATTGAATTAGCTACAGGACGTTCAATTTTTGAGATAGACGTTAGGTGTCAAAACTGC
TTGTCATTTTTGGATATCATAGAGAAATTAGATTGCTGTGGGAGAGGCCGTCCCTTTCATAAAGTTAGAG
GAGGCTGGAAAGGAGTTTGCAGGCTTTGTAAGCATTTGTATCATGATTGGTAAAGATCCGTCGAGGAATT
CACTCCTCAGGTGCAGGCTGCCTATCAGAAGGTGGTGGCTGGTGTGGCCAATGCCCTGGCTCACAAATAC
CACTGAGATCTTTTTCCCTC
