>Addgene plasmid #37460 | pNCMV 8E6 | addgene partial sequence | sequence record 51325 | HPV8E6-R 5'-GCCTCTCCCACAGCAATCTA-3'
GCAGTTTTGACACCTAACGTCTATCTCAAAAATTGAACGTCCTGTAGCTAATTCAATATCTCTGCCTAGC
ACAGTTTGCTCATAATATTCATTAAATTCAAACGTTGCGGTTGCTACACAACAACAACGACAACACGCAG
TAACAACGTAATTTTTCCAAATTAGGCACAGTCTCTTTTTGTCAAACTCACACAGTTCTAAGAAATCCAA
AAAGTTACCACAAAAGTTGCACGGTACTAAACAGTCCTGCAATGGAATACCTAAAGCCGCAGCTAACTCT
TTAATAGTAGAGGGTAGCTCGTCCTTATTAGTGTCTAAATATGAAGCCTTGTCCTGCCCGTCGGATCCGA
TATCAGCGTAATCTGGAACATCGTATGGGTATCCTCCATCGAGCTTGTCATCGTCATCCTTGTAGTCCAT
AGATCCGTCGAGGAATTCTTTGCCAAAATGATGAGACAGCACAACAACCAGCACGTTGCCCAGGAGCTGT
AGGAAAGAGAAGAAGGCATGAACATGGTTAGCAGAGGGGCCCGGTTTGGACTCAGAGTATTTTATCCTCA
TCTCAAACAGTGTATATCATTGTAACCATAAAGAGAAAGGCAGGATGATGACCAGGGTGTAGTTGTTTCT
ACCAATAAGAATATTTCCACGCCAGCCAGAATTTATATGCAGAAATATTCTACCTTATCATTTAATTATA
ACAATTGTTCTCTAAAACTGTGCTGAAGTACAATATAATATACCCTGATTGCCTTGAAAAAAAAGTGATT
AGAGAAAGTACTTACAATCTGACAAATAAACAAAAGTGAATTTAAAAATTCGTTACAAATGCAAGCTAAA
GTTTAACGA
